>Addgene plasmid #153590 | pGBW-m4252961 | addgene full sequence | sequence record 307361 | Addgene NGS Result
CGATGGATAGCGATTTTATTATCTAACTGCTGATCGAGTGTAGCCAGATCTAGTAATCAATTACGGGGTC
ATTAGTTCATAGCCCATATATGGAGTTCCGCGTTACATAACTTACGGTAAATGGCCCGCCTGGCTGACCG
CCCAACGACCCCCGCCCATTGACGTCAATAATGACGTATGTTCCCATAGTAACGCCAATAGGGACTTTCC
ATTGACGTCAATGGGTGGAGTATTTACGGTAAACTGCCCACTTGGCAGTACATCAAGTGTATCATATGCC
AAGTACGCCCCCTATTGACGTCAATGACGGTAAATGGCCCGCCTGGCATTATGCCCAGTACATGACCTTA
TGGGACTTTCCTACTTGGCAGTACATCTACGTATTAGTCATCGCTATTACCATGCTGATGCGGTTTTGGC
AGTACATCAATGGGCGTGGATAGCGGTTTGACTCACGGGGATTTCCAAGTCTCCACCCCATTGACGTCAA
TGGGAGTTTGTTTTGGCACCAAAATCAACGGGACTTTCCAAAATGTCGTAACAACTCCGCCCCATTGACG
CAAATGGGCGGTAGGCGTGTACGGTGGGAGGTCTATATAAGCAGAGCTGGTTTAGTGAACCGTCAGATCA
GATCTTTGTCGATCCTACCATCCACTCGACACACCCGCCAGCGGCCCGCCACCATGATAGAACTATCGCT
CATCGACTTTTATCTGTGCTTCTTGGCTTTCCTGCTTTTTCTGGTGCTCATTATGCTAATCATTTTTTGG
TTCAGTCTGGAGTTACAAGATCATAATGAGACATGTCACGCCGAAAACCTTTACTTTCAGTCGATGAGTG
ACAAAATCATTCATCTAACCGATGACTCCTTTGATACAGACGTGTTGAAGGCCGATGGTGCGATACTGGT
AGATTTCTGGGCTGAATGGTGTGGCCCGTGCAAGATGATCGCACCCATTCTGGACGAGATCGCCGACGAG
TATCAAGGAAAATTAACTGTCGCTAAGCTTAATATAGATCAGAACCCAGGGACGGCACCTAAATACGGCA
TCAGGGGAATACCTACCCTCCTGCTCTTTAAGAATGGGGAAGTTGCCGCGACAAAAGTGGGAGCCCTGTC
TAAGGGCCAGCTAAAAGAGTTCTTGGACGCTAACCTGGCAGGTTCAGGCTCGGGGCACATGCACCATCAC
CATCACCATAGCAGCGGGCTCGTGCCACGCGGCTAAGGATCCGCAGGCCTCTGCTAGCTTGACTGACTGA
GATACAGCGTACCTTCAGCTCACAGACATGATAAGATACATTGATGAGTTTGGACAAACCACAACTAGAA
TGCAGTGAAAAAAATGCTTTATTTGTGAAATTTGTGATGCTATTGCTTTATTTGTAACCATTATAAGCTG
CAATAAACAAGTTAACAACAACAATTGCATTCATTTTATGTTTCAGGTTCAGGGGGAGGTGTGGGAGGTT
TTTTAAAGCAAGTAAAACCTCTACAAATGTGGTATTGGCCCATCTCTATCGGTATCGTAGCATAACCCCT
TGGGGCCTCTAAACGGGTCTTGAGGGGTTTTTTGTGCCCCTCGGGCCGGATTGCTATCTACCGGCATTGG
CGCAGAAAAAAATGCCTGATGCGACGCTGCGCGTCTTATACTCCCACATATGCCAGATTCAGCAACGGAT
ACGGCTTCCCCAACTTGCCCACTTCCATACGTGTCCTCCTTACCAGAAATTTATCCTTAAGGTCGTCAGC
TATCCTGCAGGCGATCTCTCGATTTCGATCAAGACATTCCTTTAATGGTCTTTTCTGGACACCACTAGGG
GTCAGAAGTAGTTCATCAAACTTTCTTCCCTCCCTAATCTCATTGGTTACCTTGGGCTATCGAAACTTAA
TTAACCAGTCAAGTCAGCTACTTGGCGAGATCGACTTGTCTGGGTTTCGACTACGCTCAGAATTGCGTCA
GTCAAGTTCGATCTGGTCCTTGCTATTGCACCCGTTCTCCGATTACGAGTTTCATTTAAATCATGTGAGC
AAAAGGCCAGCAAAAGGCCAGGAACCGTAAAAAGGCCGCGTTGCTGGCGTTTTTCCATAGGCTCCGCCCC
CCTGACGAGCATCACAAAAATCGACGCTCAAGTCAGAGGTGGCGAAACCCGACAGGACTATAAAGATACC
AGGCGTTTCCCCCTGGAAGCTCCCTCGTGCGCTCTCCTGTTCCGACCCTGCCGCTTACCGGATACCTGTC
CGCCTTTCTCCCTTCGGGAAGCGTGGCGCTTTCTCATAGCTCACGCTGTAGGTATCTCAGTTCGGTGTAG
GTCGTTCGCTCCAAGCTGGGCTGTGTGCACGAACCCCCCGTTCAGCCCGACCGCTGCGCCTTATCCGGTA
ACTATCGTCTTGAGTCCAACCCGGTAAGACACGACTTATCGCCACTGGCAGCAGCCACTGGTAACAGGAT
TAGCAGAGCGAGGTATGTAGGCGGTGCTACAGAGTTCTTGAAGTGGTGGCCTAACTACGGCTACACTAGA
AGAACAGTATTTGGTATCTGCGCTCTGCTGAAGCCAGTTACCTTCGGAAAAAGAGTTGGTAGCTCTTGAT
CCGGCAAACAAACCACCGCTGGTAGCGGTGGTTTTTTTGTTTGCAAGCAGCAGATTACGCGCAGAAAAAA
AGGATCTCAAGAAGATCCTTTGATCTTTTCTACGGGGTCTGACGCTCAGTGGAACGAAAACTCACGTTAA
GGGATTTTGGTCATGAGATTATCAAAAAGGATCTTCACCTAGATCCTTTTAAATTAAAAATGAAGTTTTA
AATCAATCTAAAGTATATATGAGTAAACTTGGTCTGACAGTTACCAATGCTTAATCAGTGAGGCACCTAT
CTCAGCGATCTGTCTATTTCGTTCATCCATAGTTGCATTTAAATTTCCGAACTCTCCAAGGCCCTCGTCG
GAAAATCTTCAAACCTTTCGTCCGATCCATCTTGCAGGCTACCTCTCGAACGAACTATCGCAAGTCTCTT
GGCCGGCCTTGCGCCTTGGCTATTGCTTGGCAGCGCCTATCGCCAGGTATTACTCCAATCCCGAATATCC
GAGATCGGGATCACCCGAGAGAAGTTCAACCTACATCCTCAATCCCGATCTATCCGAGATCCGAGGAATA
TCGAAATCGGGGCGCGCCTGGCCTCCGCGCCGGGTTTTGGCGCCTCCCGCGGGCGCCCCCCTCGTCACGG
CGAGCGCTGCCACGTCAGACGAAGGGCGCAGGAGCGTCCTGATCCTTCCGCCCGGACGCTCAGGACAGCG
GCCCGCTGCTCATAAGACTCGGCCTTAGAACCCCAGTATCAGCAGAAGGACATTTTAGGACGGGACTTGG
GTGACTCTAGGGCACTGGTTTTCTTTCCAGAGAGCGGAACAGGCGAGGAAAAGTAGTCCCTTCTCGGCGA
TTCTGCGGAGGGATCTCCGTGGGGCGGTGAACGCCGATGATTATATAAGGACGCGCCGGGTGTGGCACAG
CTAGTTCCGTCGCAGCCGGGATTTGGGTCGCGGTTCTTGTTTGTGGATCGCTGTGATCGTCACTTGGTGA
GTAGCGGGCTGCTGGGCTGGCCGGGGCTTTCGTGGCCGCCGGGCCGCTCGGTGGGACGGAAGCGTGTGGA
GAGACCGCCAAGGGCTGTAGTCTGGGTCCGCGAGCAAGGTTGCCCTGAACTGGGGGTTGGGGGGAGCGCA
GCAAAATGGCGGCTGTTCCCGAGTCTTGAATGGAAGACGCTTGTGAGGCGGGCTGTGAGGTCGTTGAAAC
AAGGTGGGGGGCATGGTGGGCGGCAAGAACCCAAGGTCTTGAGCCCTTCGCTAATGCGGGAAAGCTCTTA
TTCGGGTGAGATGGGCTGGGCACCATCTGGGGACCCTGACGTGAAGTTTGTCACTGACTGGAGAACTCGG
TTTGTCGTCTGTTGCGGGGGCGGCAGTTATGGCGGTGCCGTTGGGCAGTGCACCCGTACCTTTGGGAGCG
CGCGCCCTCGTCGTGTCGTGACGTCACCCGTTCTGTTGGCTTATAATGCAGGGTGGGGCCACCAGCCGGT
AGGTGTGCGGTAGGCTTTTCTCCGTCGCAGGACGCAGGGTTCGGGCCTAGGGTAGGCTCTCCTGAATCGA
CAGGCGCCGGACCTCTGGTGAGGGGAGGGATAAGTGAGGCGTCAGTTTCTTTGGTCGGTTTTATGTACCT
ATCTTCTTAAGTAGCTGAAGCTCCGGTTTTGAACTATGCGCTCGGGGTTGGCGAGTGTGTTTTGTGAAGT
TTTTTAGGCACCTTTTGAAATGTAATCATTTGGGTCAATATGTAATTTTCAGTGTTAGACTTGTAAATTG
TCCGCTAAATTCTGGCCGTTTTTGGCTTTTTTGTTAGACAACATGGGTAAAAAGCCTGAACTCACCGCGA
CGTCTGTCGAGAAGTTTCTGATCGAAAAGTTCGACAGCGTCTCCGACCTGATGCAGCTCTCGGAGGGCGA
AGAATCTCGTGCTTTCAGCTTCGATGTAGGAGGGCGTGGATATGTCCTGCGGGTAAATAGCTGCGCCGAT
GGTTTCTACAAAGATCGTTATGTTTATCGGCACTTTGCATCCGCCGCGCTCCCGATTCCGGAAGTGCTTG
ACATTGGGGAGTTCAGCGAGAGCCTGACCTATTGCATCTCCCGCCGTGCACAGGGTGTCACGTTGCAAGA
CCTGCCTGAAACCGAACTGCCCGCTGTTCTGCAGCCGGTCGCGGAGGCAATGGATGCCATCGCTGCCGCC
GATCTTAGCCAGACGAGCGGGTTCGGCCCATTCGGACCGCAAGGAATCGGTCAATACACTACATGGCGTG
ATTTCATATGCGCGATTGCTGATCCCCATGTGTATCACTGGCAAACTGTGATGGACGACACCGTCAGTGC
GTCCGTCGCGCAGGCTCTCGATGAGCTGATGCTTTGGGCCGAGGACTGCCCCGAAGTCCGGCACCTCGTG
CACGCGGATTTCGGCTCCAACAATGTCCTGACGGACAATGGCCGCATAACAGCGGTCATTGACTGGAGCG
AGGCGATGTTCGGGGATTCCCAATACGAGGTCGCCAACATCTTCTTCTGGAGGCCGTGGTTGGCTTGTAT
GGAGCAGCAGACGCGCTACTTCGAGCGGAGGCATCCGGAGCTTGCAGGATCGCCCCGGCTCCGGGCGTAT
ATGCTCCGCATTGGTCTTGACCAACTCTATCAGAGCTTGGTTGACGGCAATTTCGATGATGCAGCTTGGG
CGCAGGGTCGATGCGACGCAATCGTCCGATCCGGAGCCGGGACTGTCGGGCGTACACAAATCGCCCGCAG
AAGCGCCGCCGTCTGGACCGATGGCTGTGTAGAAGTACTCGCCGATAGTGGAAACCGACGCCCCAGCACT
CGTCCGAGGGCAAAGGAATAAGCTAGTATGTAAGCCTAGTCTTAGATAATAAAATCGCTATCCATCGAAG
ATGGATGTGTGTTGGTTTTTTGTGTGTGTAACGCTAGGCGCGCCTGGTGTACCGAGAACGATCCTCTCAG
TGCGAGTCTCGACGATCCATATCGTTGCTTGGCAGTCAGCCAGTCGGAATCCAGCTTGGGACCCAGGAAG
TCCAATCGTCAGATATTGTACTCAAGCCTGGTCACGGCAGCGTACCGATCTGTTTAAACCTAGATATTGA
TAGTCTGATCGGTCAACGTATAATCGAGTCCTAGCTTTTGCAAACATCTATCAAGAGACAGGATCAGCAG
GAGGCTTTCGCATGAGTATTCAACATTTCCGTGTCGCCCTTATTCCCTTTTTTGCGGCATTTTGCCTTCC
TGTTTTTGCTCACCCAGAAACGCTGGTGAAAGTAAAAGATGCTGAAGATCAGTTGGGTGCGCGAGTGGGT
TACATCGAACTGGATCTCAACAGCGGTAAGATCCTTGAGAGTTTTCGCCCCGAAGAACGCTTTCCAATGA
TGAGCACTTTTAAAGTTCTGCTATGTGGCGCGGTATTATCCCGTATTGACGCCGGGCAAGAGCAACTCGG
TCGCCGCATACACTATTCTCAGAATGACTTGGTTGAGTATTCACCAGTCACAGAAAAGCATCTTACGGAT
GGCATGACAGTAAGAGAATTATGCAGTGCTGCCATAACCATGAGTGATAACACTGCGGCCAACTTACTTC
TGACAACGATTGGAGGACCGAAGGAGCTAACCGCTTTTTTGCACAACATGGGGGATCATGTAACTCGCCT
TGATCGTTGGGAACCGGAGCTGAATGAAGCCATACCAAACGACGAGCGTGACACCACGATGCCTGTAGCA
ATGGCAACAACCTTGCGTAAACTATTAACTGGCGAACTACTTACTCTAGCTTCCCGGCAACAGTTGATAG
ACTGGATGGAGGCGGATAAAGTTGCAGGACCACTTCTGCGCTCGGCCCTTCCGGCTGGCTGGTTTATTGC
TGATAAATCTGGAGCCGGTGAGCGTGGGTCTCGCGGTATCATTGCAGCACTGGGGCCAGATGGTAAGCCC
TCCCGTATCGTAGTTATCTACACGACGGGGAGTCAGGCAACTATGGATGAACGAAATAGACAGATCGCTG
AGATAGGTGCCTCACTGATTAAGCATTGGTAACCGATTCTAGGTGCATTGGCGCAGAAAAAAATGCCTGA
TGCGACGCTGCGCGTCTTATACTCCCACATATGCCAGATTCAGCAACGGATACGGCTTCCCCAACTTGCC
CACTTCCATACGTGTCCTCCTTACCAGAAATTTATCCTTAAGATCCCGAATCGTTTAAACTCGACTCTGG
CTCTATCGAATCTCCGTCGTTTCGAGCTTACGCGAACAGCCGTGGCGCTCATTTGCTCGTCGGGCATCGA
ATCTCGTCAGCTATCGTCAGCTTACCTTTTTGGCAGCGATCGCGGCTCCCGACATCTTGGACCATTAGCT
CCACAGGTATCTTCTTCCCTCTAGTGGTCATAACAGCAGCTTCAGCTACCTCTCAATTCAAAAAACCCCT
CAAGACCCGTTTAGAGGCCCCAAGGGGTTATGCTATCAATCGTTGCGTTACACACACAAAAAACCAACAC
ACATCCATCTT
Features (pLannotate 1.2.2; 21 found; start..end, strand, type, name):
    101..404     +  enhancer       CMV enhancer: human cytomegalovirus immediate early enhancer
    477..494     -  promoter       CMV promoter (fragment): human cytomegalovirus (CMV) immediate early promoter
    557..608     +  promoter       CMVd2 promoter: truncated human cytomegalovirus (CMV) immediate early promoter that yields moderately reduced expression relative to the full-length promoter
    684..812     +  CDS            NS7B_SARS2: Experimental evidence at protein level: Swiss-Prot protein existence level 1. From Severe acute respiratory syndrome coronavirus 2 (2019-nCoV) (SARS-CoV-2).
    834..1160    +  CDS            trxA: THIO_ECO57 - Experimental evidence at protein level: Swiss-Prot protein existence level 1. Participates in various redox reactions through the reversible oxidation of its active center dithiol to a disulfide and catalyzes dithiol-disulfide exchange reactions. From Escherichia coli O157:H7.
   1182..1199    +  CDS            6xHis: 6xHis affinity tag
   1292..1413    -  polyA_signal   SV40 poly(A) signal: SV40 polyadenylation signal
   1436..1505    -  CDS            large T antigen (fragment): large T antigen from SV40 (simian virus 40)
   1528..1574    +  terminator     T7 terminator: transcription terminator for bacteriophage T7 RNA polymerase
   1604..1740    +  terminator     rrnG terminator: transcription terminator from the E. coli ribosomal RNA rrnG operon (Albrechtsen et al., 1991)
   1785..1856    +  misc_feature   3' β-globin insulator: insulator downstream of the human β-globin locus (Farrell et al., 2002)
   2082..2670    -  rep_origin     ori: high-copy-number ColE1/pMB1/pBR322/pUC origin of replication
   2842..2906    -  CDS            bla(M) (fragment): β-lactamase lacking the signal sequence; bla(M); allows cytosolic expression of β-lactamase
   3170..4379    +  promoter       UbC promoter: human ubiquitin C promoter
   4389..5410    +  CDS            HygR (fragment): hygromycin B phosphotransferase confers resistance to hygromycin
   5438..5486    +  polyA_signal   poly(A) signal: synthetic polyadenylation signal
   5752..6612    +  CDS            AmpR: β-lactamase; bla; confers resistance to ampicillin, carbenicillin, and related antibiotics
   6625..6761    +  terminator     rrnG terminator: transcription terminator from the E. coli ribosomal RNA rrnG operon (Albrechtsen et al., 1991)
   6913..6984    +  misc_feature   5' β-globin insulator: insulator upstream of the human β-globin locus (Farrell et al., 2002)
   6989..7035    -  terminator     T7 terminator: transcription terminator for bacteriophage T7 RNA polymerase
   7053..20      -  polyA_signal   poly(A) signal (across the origin): synthetic polyadenylation signal
