[The description below was written by a language model from this plasmid's Addgene catalogue record and pLannotate feature annotations shown in this document.]
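Description:
pGBW-m4252961 is a mammalian expression plasmid for the SARS-CoV-2 accessory protein ORF7b, built on a pTwist_CMV_Hygro_6 backbone from which an AarI site was removed. It is maintained in E. coli as a high-copy plasmid through a ColE1/pUC-type origin and selected with ampicillin via a full-length β-lactamase gene. A short additional bla fragment is also annotated and appears to be a backbone remnant. For selection in mammalian cells, a separate cassette places the hygromycin B phosphotransferase gene under the human ubiquitin C promoter, followed by a synthetic polyadenylation signal.

The expression unit is driven by the human cytomegalovirus immediate early enhancer and promoter. The annotation detects the promoter as fragments or a truncated form, while the catalogue simply lists CMV. The wild-type ORF7b coding sequence is followed in the same orientation by E. coli thioredoxin (trxA) and a 6xHis tag. The catalogue describes the C-terminal fusion as a cleavable TEV site plus TRX supplied by the backbone. The TEV site itself is not separately annotated, and the His tag appears only in the feature table. Thioredoxin is commonly used as a solubility-enhancing fusion partner, the His tag allows affinity capture, and a TEV site would permit removal of the tags from the small viral protein. An SV40 polyadenylation signal annotated downstream, on the opposite strand, presumably terminates the transcript. T7 and rrnG transcription terminators and β-globin insulator elements flank the cassettes and should limit read-through and interference between units. The record supports use for transient or hygromycin-selected expression of tagged ORF7b in mammalian cells, but it does not specify particular downstream applications.
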