Addgene plasmid #153590: pGBW-m4252961
Purpose: Mammalian expression plasmid for SARS-CoV-2 ORF7b
Depositing lab: Ginkgo Bioworks & Benjie Chen. Depositing organization: Ginkgo Bioworks.
Backbone
  Vector backbone: pTwist_CMV_Hygro_6 with AarI site removed
  Backbone size w/o insert (bp): 6525
  Vector type: Mammalian Expression
  Selectable markers: Hygromycin
Growth in bacteria
  Bacterial resistance: Ampicillin, 100 μg/mL
  Growth temperature: 37°C
  Growth strain: DH5alpha
  Copy number: High Copy
Gene/Insert
  Gene/Insert name: SARS-CoV-2 ORF7b
  Species: Severe acute respiratory syndrome coronavirus 2
  Insert size (bp): 125
  Mutation: wt
  Entrez Gene: ORF7b (a.k.a. GU280_gp08)
  Promoter: CMV
  Tag / fusion protein: Cleavable TEV;TRX (C terminal on backbone)
  Cloning method: Unknown
Resource information
  A portion of this plasmid was derived from a plasmid made by: GinkgoBioworks
Depositor comments: NCBI reference sequence: 43740574
How to cite: pGBW-m4252961 was a gift from Ginkgo Bioworks & Benjie Chen (Addgene plasmid # 153590 ; http://n2t.net/addgene:153590 ; RRID:Addgene_153590)
